Addgene plasmid #55958: mPlum-C-Src-7
Purpose: Localization: Membrane/Vesicles, Excitation: 590, Emission: 649
Depositing lab: Michael Davidson. Depositing organization: Florida State University, Tallahassee.
Backbone
  Vector backbone: mPlum
  Backbone size w/o insert (bp): 4750
  Vector type: Mammalian Expression
  Selectable markers: Neomycin (select with G418)
Growth in bacteria
  Bacterial resistance: Kanamycin, 50 μg/mL
  Growth temperature: 37°C
  Growth strain: DH5alpha
  Copy number: High Copy
Gene/Insert
  Gene/Insert name: C-Src (alt name: XM_001232484.1)
  Species: G. gallus (chicken)
  Promoter: CMV
  Tag / fusion protein: mPlum
  Cloning method: Unknown
  Sequencing primers: 5′ CMV-F; 3′ SV40pA-R
Terms and licenses: Academic/Nonprofit Terms; Industry Terms: Not Available to Industry
Depositor comments: . Excitation = 590; Emission = 649
How to cite: mPlum-C-Src-7 was a gift from Michael Davidson (Addgene plasmid # 55958 ; http://n2t.net/addgene:55958 ; RRID:Addgene_55958)
