[The description below was written by a language model from this plasmid's Addgene catalogue record.]
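Description:
mPlum-C-Src-7 is a mammalian expression plasmid that produces chicken (G. gallus) c-Src, a non-receptor tyrosine kinase, fused to the far-red fluorescent protein mPlum. It is built on an mPlum vector backbone of about 4.75 kb without the insert. It is maintained in E. coli as a high-copy plasmid under kanamycin selection. A neomycin resistance marker allows G418 selection of transfected mammalian cells, so stable lines can be derived in addition to transient expression. The record does not name the origin of replication and includes no feature table, so the finer layout of the backbone cannot be described here.

Expression of the fusion is driven by the CMV promoter, a strong constitutive promoter in most mammalian cell types. The use of an SV40 polyA reverse sequencing primer suggests that an SV40 polyadenylation signal lies downstream of the open reading frame. The record lists mPlum as the fusion partner but does not say which end of c-Src it is attached to, what linker joins the two, or how the insert was cloned. The "7" in the name may refer to a linker length, but this is not documented.

The construct is intended as a fluorescent localization marker. The fusion is reported to label membranes and vesicles, consistent with the known membrane association of Src. mPlum has excitation and emission maxima of 590 nm and 649 nm. Its far-red emission makes the plasmid useful for live-cell or fixed-cell imaging of Src distribution, particularly in multicolour experiments alongside green or yellow reporters.
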