>Addgene plasmid #55958 | mPlum-C-Src-7 | depositor partial sequence | sequence record 86863 | insert sequence
GACGTCAGATCCGCTAGCGCTACCGGACTCAGATCTCGAGCTCAAGCTTCGAATTCATGGGGAGCAGCAA
GAGCAAGCCCAAGGACCCCAGCCAGCGCCGGCGCAGCCTGGAGCCACCCGACAGCACCCACCACGGGGGA
TTCCCAGCCTCGCAGACCCCCAACAAGACAGCAGCCCCCGACACGCACCGCACCCCCAGCCGCTCCTTTG
GGACCGTGGCCACCGAGCCCAAGCTCTTCGGGGGCTTCAACACTTCTGACACCGTCACGTCGCCGCAGCG
TGCCGGGGCACTGGCTGGCGGCGTCACCACTTTCGTGGCTCTCTATGACTACGAGTCCCGGACTGAAACG
GACTTGTCCTTCAAGAAAGGAGAACGCCTGCAGATTGTCAACAACACGGAAGGTGACTGGTGGCTGGCTC
ATTCCCTCACTACAGGACAGACGGGCTACATCCCCAGTAACTATGTCGCGCCCTCAGACTCCATCCAGGC
TGAAGAGTGGTACTTTGGGAAGATCACTCGTCGGGAGTCCGAGCGGCTGCTGCTCAACCCCGAAAACCCC
CGGGGAACCTTCTTGGTCCGGGAGAGCGAGACGACAAAAGGTGCCTATTGCCTCTCCGTTTCTGACTTTG
ACAACGCCAAGGGGCTCAATGTGAAGCACTACAAGATCCGCAAGCTGGACAGCGGCGGCTTCTACATCAC
CTCACGCACACAGTTCAGCAGCCTGCAGCAGCTGGTGGCCTACTACTCCAAACATGCTGATGGCTTGTGC
CACCGCCTGACCAACGTCTGCCCCACGTCCAAGCCCCAGACCCAGGGACTCGCCAAGGACGCGTGGGAAA
TCCCCCGGGAGTCGCTGCGGCTGGAGGTGAAGCTGGGGCAGGGCTGCTTTGGAGAGGTCTGGATGGGGAC
CTGGAACGGCACCACCAGAGTGGCCATAAAGACTCTGAAGCCCGGCACCATGTCCCCGGAGGCCTTCCTG
CAGGAAGCCCAAGTGATGAAGAAGCTCCGGCATGAGAAGCTGGTTCAGCTGTACGCAGTGGTGTCGGAAG
AGCCCATCTACATCGTCACTGAGTACATGAGCAAGGGGAGCCTCCTGGATTTCCTGAAGGGAGAGATGGG
CAAGTACCTGCGGCTGCCACAGCTCGTCGATATGGCTGCTCAGATTGCATCCGGCATGGCCTATGTGGAG
AGGATGAACTACGTGCACCGAGACCTGCGGGCGGCCAACATCCTGGTGGGGGAGAACCTGGTGTGCAAGG
TGGCTGACTTTGGGCTGGCACGCCTCATCGAGGACAACGAGTACACAGCACGGCAAGGTGCCAAGTTCCC
CATCAAGTGGACAGCCCCCGAGGCAGCCCTCTATGGCCGGTTCACCATCAAGTCGGATGTCTGGTCCTTC
GGCATCCTGCTGACTGAGCTGACCACCAAGGGCCGGGTGCCATACCCAGGGATGGTCAACAGGGAGGTGC
TGGACCAGGTGGAGAGGGGCTACCGCATGCCCTGCCCGCCCGAGTGCCCCGAGTCGCTGCATGACCTCAT
GTGCCAGTGCTGGCGGAAGGACCCTGAGGAGCGGCCCACTTTTGAGTACCTGCAGGCCTTCCTGGAGGAC
TACTTCACCTCGACAGAGCCCCAGTACCAGCCTGGAGAGAACCTACGGGATCCACCGGTGGCTACCATGG
TGAGCAAGGGCGAGGAGGTCATCAAGGAGTTCATGCGCTTCAAGGAGCACATGGAGGGCTCCGTGAACGG
CCACGAGTTCGAGATCGAGGGCGAGGGCGAGGGCCGCCCCTACGAGGGCACCCAGACCGCCAGGCTGAAG
GTGACCAAGGGTGGCCCCCTGCCCTTCGCCTGGGACATCCTGTCCCCTCAGATCATGTACGGCTCCAAGG
CCTACGTGAAGCACCCCGCCGACATCCCCGACTACTTGAAGCTGTCCTTCCCCGAGGGCTTCAAGTGGGA
GCGCGTGATGAACTTCGAGGACGGCGGCGTGGTGACCGTGACCCAGGACTCCTCCCTGCAGGACGGCGAG
TTCATCTACAAGGTGAAGGTGCGCGGCACCAACTTCCCCTCCGACGGCCCCGTAATGCAGAAGAAGACCA
TGGGCTGGGAGGCCTCCTCCGAGCGGATGTACCCCGAGGACGGCGCCCTGAAGGGCGAGATGAAGATGAG
GCTGAGGCTGAAGGACGGCGGCCACTACGACGCCGAGGTCAAGACCACCTACATGGCCAAGAAGCCCGTG
CAGCTGCCCGGCGCCTACAAGACCGACATCAAGCTGGACATCACCTCCCACAACGAGGACTACACCATCG
TGGAACAGTACGAGCGCGCCGAGGGCCGCCACTCCACCGGCGCCTAAGCGGCCGCGACTCTAGATCATAA
TCAGCCATACCACATTGA
